>Addgene plasmid #55570 | mTurquoise-MAPTau-N-10 | depositor partial sequence | sequence record 85977 | insert sequence
AGATCCGCTAGCGCTACCGGACTCAGATCTCGAGGCCACCATGGCTGAGCCCCGCCAGGAGTTCGAAGTG
ATGGAAGATCACGCTGGGACGTACGGGTTGGGGGACAGGAAAGATCAGGGGGGCTACACCATGCACCAAG
ACCAAGAGGGTGACACGGACGCTGGCCTGAAAGCTGAAGAAGCAGGCATTGGAGACACCCCCAGCCTGGA
AGACGAAGCTGCTGGTCACGTGACCCAAGCTCGCATGGTCAGTAAAAGCAAAGACGGGACTGGAAGCGAT
GACAAAAAAGCCAAGGGGGCTGATGGTAAAACGAAGATCGCCACACCGCGGGGAGCAGCCCCTCCAGGCC
AGAAGGGCCAGGCCAACGCCACCAGGATTCCAGCAAAAACCCCGCCCGCTCCAAAGACACCACCCAGCTC
TGGTGAACCTCCAAAATCAGGGGATCGCAGCGGCTACAGCAGCCCCGGCTCCCCAGGCACTCCCGGCAGC
CGCTCCCGCACCCCGTCCCTTCCAACCCCACCCACCCGGGAGCCCAAGAAGGTGGCAGTGGTCCGTACTC
CACCCAAGTCGCCGTCTTCCGCCAAGAGCCGCCTGCAGACAGCCCCCGTGCCCATGCCAGACCTGAAGAA
TGTCAAGTCCAAGATCGGCTCCACTGAGAACCTGAAGCACCAGCCGGGAGGCGGGAAGGTGCAAATAGTC
TACAAACCAGTTGACCTGAGCAAGGTGACCTCCAAGTGTGGCTCATTAGGCAACATCCATCATAAACCAG
GAGGTGGCCAGGTGGAAGTAAAATCTGAGAAGCTTGACTTCAAGGACAGAGTCCAGTCGAAGATTGGGTC
CCTGGACAATATCACCCACGTCCCTGGCGGAGGAAATAAAAAGATTGAAACCCACAAGCTGACCTTCCGC
GAGAACGCCAAAGCCAAGACAGACCACGGGGCGGAGATCGTGTACAAGTCGCCAGTGGTGTCTGGGGACA
CGTCTCCACGGCATCTCAGCAATGTCTCCTCCACCGGCAGCATCGACATGGTAGACTCGCCCCAGCTCGC
CACGCTAGCTGACGAGGTGTCTGCCTCCCTGGCCAAGCAGGGTTTGAGCTCCGGAGGGGATCCACCGGTC
GCCACCATGGTGAGCAAGGGCGAGGAGCTGTTCACCGGGGTGGTGCCCATCCTGGTCGAGCTGGACGGCG
ACGTAAACGGCCACAAGTTCAGCGTGTCCGGCGAGGGCGAGGGCGATGCCACCTACGGCAAGCTGACCCT
GAAGTTCATCTGCACCACCGGCAAGCTGCCCGTGCCCTGGCCCACCCTCGTGACCACCCTGTCCTGGGGC
GTGCAGTGCTTCGCCCGCTACCCCGACCACATGAAGCAGCACGACTTCTTCAAGTCCGCCATGCCCGAAG
GCTACGTCCAGGAGCGCACCATCTTCTTCAAGGACGACGGCAACTACAAGACCCGCGCCGAGGTGAAGTT
CGAGGGCGACACCCTGGTGAACCGCATCGAGCTGAAGGGCATCGACTTCAAGGAGGACGGCAACATCCTG
GGGCACAAGCTGGAGTACAACTACATCAGCGACAACGTCTATATCACCGCCGACAAGCAGAAGAACGGCA
TCAAGGCCAACTTCAAGATCCGCCACAACATCGAGGACGGCGGCGTGCAGCTCGCCGACCACTACCAGCA
GAACACCCCCATCGGCGACGGCCCCGTGCTGCTGCCCGACAACCACTACCTGAGCACCCAGTCCAAGCTG
AGCAAAGACCCCAACGAGAAGCGCGATCACATGGTCCTGCTGGAGTTCGTGACCGCCGCCGGGATCACTC
TCGGCATGGACGAGCTGTACAAGTAAAGCGGCCGCGACTCTAGATCATAATCAGCCATACCACATT
