[The description below was written by a language model from this plasmid's Addgene catalogue record.]
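Description:
mTurquoise-MAPTau-N-10 is a mammalian expression plasmid built on the mTurquoise-N1 backbone (about 4.75 kb without the insert), designed to label microtubules in living or fixed cells with a cyan fluorescent fusion protein. The insert is human MAPT, encoding the microtubule-associated protein tau, with the alternative name pointing to a specific reference transcript of the gene. Tau is placed upstream of the fluorescent protein so that mTurquoise, supplied by the backbone, is fused to its C terminus. The "N-10" in the name probably refers to this N1-style arrangement and a 10-residue linker between the two partners, but the record does not spell this out. Transcription of the fusion is driven by the CMV promoter, a strong constitutive promoter in most mammalian cell lines, and the listed 3′ sequencing primer implies that an SV40 polyadenylation signal follows the coding region.

In bacteria the plasmid is maintained at high copy number under kanamycin selection, while in mammalian cells the neomycin resistance marker allows G418 selection of stable transfectants. No feature table is provided, so the origin of replication and the promoter arrangement of the resistance cassette are not documented here, and the cloning method is recorded as unknown.

Because tau binds along the microtubule lattice, the expressed fusion decorates the microtubule cytoskeleton. The construct therefore serves as a localization marker for fluorescence microscopy, with excitation at 434 nm and emission at 474 nm. Its cyan emission makes it suitable for multicolour imaging alongside spectrally distinct fluorescent proteins.
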