Addgene plasmid #55570: mTurquoise-MAPTau-N-10
Purpose: Localization: Microtubules, Excitation: 434, Emission: 474
Depositing lab: Michael Davidson. Depositing organization: Florida State University, Tallahassee.
Backbone
  Vector backbone: mTurquoise-N1
  Backbone size w/o insert (bp): 4750
  Vector type: Mammalian Expression
  Selectable markers: Neomycin (select with G418)
Growth in bacteria
  Bacterial resistance: Kanamycin, 50 μg/mL
  Growth temperature: 37°C
  Growth strain: DH5alpha
  Copy number: High Copy
Gene/Insert
  Gene/Insert name: MAPTau (alt name: NM_016841)
  Species: H. sapiens (human)
  Entrez Gene: MAPT (a.k.a. DDPAC, FTD1, FTDP-17, MAPTL, MSTD, MTBT1, MTBT2, PPND, PPP1R103, TAU, Tau-PHF6, tau-40)
  Promoter: CMV
  Tag / fusion protein: mTurquoise (C terminal on backbone)
  Cloning method: Unknown
  Sequencing primers: 5′ CMV-F; 3′ SV40pA-R
Terms and licenses: Academic/Nonprofit Terms; Industry Terms
Depositor comments: . Excitation = 434; Emission = 474
How to cite: mTurquoise-MAPTau-N-10 was a gift from Michael Davidson (Addgene plasmid # 55570 ; http://n2t.net/addgene:55570 ; RRID:Addgene_55570)
